Addgene plasmid #131394: EcNGsC-S308A-pKK223
Purpose: Low level expression of E.coli G.stearothermophillus MutY chimera protein with amino acid change S308A in Gs MutY.
Depositing lab: Martin Horvath. Depositing organization: University of Utah. Publication: Structural Basis for Finding OG Lesions and Avoiding Undamaged G by the DNA Glycosylase MutY. Russelburg LP, O'Shea Murray VL, Demir M, Knutsen KR, Sehgal SL, Cao S, David SS, Horvath MP. ACS Chem Biol. 2019 Dec 27. doi: 10.1021/acschembio.9b00639. PubMed 31829624.
Backbone
  Vector backbone: pKK223
  Backbone size w/o insert (bp): 4577
  Total vector size (bp): 5663
  Vector type: Bacterial Expression
Growth in bacteria
  Bacterial resistance: Ampicillin, 100 μg/mL
  Growth temperature: 37°C
  Growth strain: DH5alpha
  Copy number: Unknown
Gene/Insert
  Gene/Insert name: EcNGsC MutY chimera S308A (alt names: S308A EcNGsC; S308A)
  Species: E. coli and Geobacillus stearothermophilus
  Insert size (bp): 1086
  Mutation: Fusion of two MutY genes. Residues 1-225 are from E.coli MutY and residues 226-360 correspond with residues 231-365 of G.stearothermophilus MutY. Amino acid change S308A in Gs MutY, corresponding with position 303 in the chimera MutY.
  Promoter: tac
  Cloning method: Ligation Independent Cloning
  Sequencing primers: 5′ UpTac - GTTTTTTGCGCCGACATCATAACGGTTC; 3′ TacTrm - GCTTCTGCGTTCTGATTTAATCTGTATCAGGCTG
Terms and licenses: Academic/Nonprofit Terms; Industry Terms: Not Available to Industry
How to cite: EcNGsC-S308A-pKK223 was a gift from Martin Horvath (Addgene plasmid # 131394 ; http://n2t.net/addgene:131394 ; RRID:Addgene_131394)
