[The description below was written by a language model from this plasmid's Addgene catalogue record and pLannotate feature annotations shown in this document.]
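Description:
EcNGsC-S308A-pKK223 is a bacterial expression plasmid built on the pKK223 backbone, a pBR322-derived vector, and carries a chimeric MutY gene for low-level expression in E. coli. It replicates from a ColE1/pMB1-type origin; the feature table also shows the pBR322 bom region and the rop gene, which tends to restrain copy number, although the catalogue lists copy number as unknown. Selection is by ampicillin through the bla gene and its own promoter. Only a fragment of the tetracycline resistance gene remains, a remnant of the pBR322 lineage, so tetracycline is not a listed marker.

The roughly 1.1 kb insert encodes a fusion of two MutY adenine glycosylases. Residues 1–225 come from E. coli MutY, and residues 226–360 correspond to residues 231–365 of Geobacillus stearothermophilus MutY. The construct carries the S308A substitution (Gs MutY numbering), which falls at position 303 of the chimera. The automated annotation labels the whole reading frame as the Geobacillus protein, but the catalogue makes clear that only the C-terminal portion is from that species. Transcription is driven by the tac promoter, a trp/lac hybrid, followed by a lac operator that allows repression by LacI and induction with IPTG; no lacI gene is annotated on the plasmid. Downstream lie a 5S rRNA segment and the rrnB T1 and T2 terminators, and no affinity tag is recorded.

MutY initiates base excision repair by removing adenine mispaired with 8-oxoguanine. Judging from the associated publication title, this variant was made to study how MutY finds OG lesions and avoids undamaged guanine.
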