Features (pLannotate 1.2.2; 14 found; start..end, strand, type, name):
     27..1100    +  CDS            mutY: MUTY_GEOSE - Experimental evidence at protein level: Swiss-Prot protein existence level 1. Base excision repair (BER) glycosylase that initiates repair of A:oxoG to C:G by removing the inappropriately paired adenine base from the DNA backbone, generating an abasic site product (PubMed:25995449) (PubMed:14961129). 8-oxoguanine (oxoG) is a genotoxic DNA lesion resulting from oxidation of guanine; this residue is misread by replicative DNA polymerases, that insert adenine instead of cytosine opposite the oxidized damaged base. Shows a powerful dicrimination of A versus C, since it does not cleave
   1204..1319    +  ncRNA          5S rRNA: Accession: RF00001 - 5S ribosomal RNA
   1323..1409    +  terminator     rrnB T1 terminator: Escherichia coli rrnB; transcription terminator T1 from the E. coli rrnB gene
   1501..1528    +  terminator     rrnB T2 terminator: transcription terminator T2 from the E. coli rrnB gene
   1547..1638    +  promoter       AmpR promoter: bla
   1639..2499    +  CDS            AmpR: β-lactamase; bla; confers resistance to ampicillin, carbenicillin, and related antibiotics
   2670..3258    +  rep_origin     ori: high-copy-number ColE1/pMB1/pBR322/pUC origin of replication
   3444..3584    -  misc_feature   bom: basis of mobility region from pBR322
   3686..3877    -  CDS            rop: Rop protein, which maintains plasmids at low copy number; rop
   3894..4274    +  CDS            YPB1_ECOLX: Protein predicted: Swiss-Prot protein existence level 4. From Escherichia coli.
   4516..5417    -  CDS            TcR (fragment): tetracycline efflux protein; tet; confers resistance to tetracycline
   5424..5525    -  CDS            yciV (fragment): RNAAM_ECOLI - Also known as trpH From Escherichia coli (strain K12).
   5601..5629    +  promoter       tac promoter: strong E. coli promoter; hybrid between the trp and lac UV5 promoters
   5637..5653    +  protein_bind   lac operator: The lac repressor binds to the lac operator to inhibit transcription in E. coli. This inhibition can be relieved by adding lactose or isopropyl-β-D-thiogalactopyranoside (IPTG). lac repressor encoded by lacI
>Addgene plasmid #131394 | EcNGsC-S308A-pKK223 | addgene full sequence | sequence record 259279 | Addgene NGS Result
GGAAACAGAATTCGGTGACCATGCAAGCGTCGCAATTTTCAGCCCAGGTTCTGGACTGGTACGATAAATA
CGGGCGAAAAACTCTGCCCTGGCAAATTGACAAGACGCCCTACAAAGTATGGCTCTCAGAAGTGATGTTG
CAACAAACTCAGGTTGCGACCGTTATCCCCTATTTTGAACGCTTTATGGCGCGCTTCCCGACGGTGACCG
ATCTCGCCAATGCGCCGCTCGACGAAGTTCTCCACTTGTGGACCGGGCTTGGCTATTACGCCCGCGCGCG
CAATCTGCATAAAGCGGCACAACAAGTGGCGACCTTACACGGCGGTAAATTCCCGGAAACCTTTGAGGAA
GTTGCAGCACTGCCGGGCGTCGGGCGTTCCACCGCAGGCGCGATTCTCTCGCTTTCTCTGGGTAAGCACT
TTCCGATTCTCGACGGTAACGTCAAACGCGTGCTGGCGCGCTGCTATGCTGTAAGCGGCTGGCCTGGGAA
AAAAGAGGTCGAGAATAAATTATGGAGTTTGAGCGAGCAGGTGACGCCCGCGGTTGGCGTGGAACGGTTT
AATCAGGCGATGATGGATTTGGGTGCGATGATTTGTACGCGCTCGAAACCGAAATGTTCGCTCTGTCCGC
TACAAAACGGATGTATTGCCGCCGCCAACAATAGCTGGGCGCTTTATCCGGGCAAAAAACCGAAAAAAAC
AGCGGTCAAACAAGTGCCGCTCGCAGTAGCGGTGCTGGCCGATGATGAAGGCCGCGTTCTCATTCGCAAG
CGCGACAGCACCGGTTTGCTTGCGAACTTATGGGAGTTCCCCAGCTGCGAAACGGACGGCGCAGATGGAA
AAGAGAAGCTCGAGCAAATGGTTGGGGAGCAATACGGTTTGCAAGTGGAGCTTACAGAACCGATCGTTTC
GTTTGAGCATGCGTTTGCCCATTTAGTCTGGCAGTTGACCGTGTTTCCCGGCCGTTTGGTTCATGGCGGA
CCGGTCGAGGAGCCTTACCGGCTTGCGCCGGAAGACGAGTTGAAGGCGTACGCCTTTCCGGTGTCCCATC
AACGTGTTTGGCGCGAATATAAAGAATGGGCGAGCGGAGTACGCCCGCCCCCATGACTGCAGCCAAGCTT
GGCTGTTTTGGCGGATGAGAGAAGATTTTCAGCCTGATACAGATTAAATCAGAACGCAGAAGCGGTCTGA
TAAAACAGAATTTGCCTGGCGGCAGTAGCGCGGTGGTCCCACCTGACCCCATGCCGAACTCAGAAGTGAA
ACGCCGTAGCGCCGATGGTAGTGTGGGGTCTCCCCATGCGAGAGTAGGGAACTGCCAGGCATCAAATAAA
ACGAAAGGCTCAGTCGAAAGACTGGGCCTTTCGTTTTATCTGTTGTTTGTCGGTGAACGCTCTCCTGAGT
AGGACAAATCCGCCGGGAGCGGATTTGAACGTTGCGAAGCAACGGCCCGGAGGGTGGCGGGCAGGACGCC
CGCCATAAACTGCCAGGCATCAAATTAAGCAGAAGGCCATCCTGACGGATGGCCTTTTTGCGTTTCTACA
AACTCTTTTGTTTATTTTTCTAAATACATTCAAATATGTATCCGCTCATGAGACAATAACCCTGATAAAT
GCTTCAATAATATTGAAAAAGGAAGAGTATGAGTATTCAACATTTCCGTGTCGCCCTTATTCCCTTTTTT
GCGGCATTTTGCCTTCCTGTTTTTGCTCACCCAGAAACGCTGGTGAAAGTAAAAGATGCTGAAGATCAGT
TGGGTGCACGAGTGGGTTACATCGAACTGGATCTCAACAGCGGTAAGATCCTTGAGAGTTTTCGCCCCGA
AGAACGTTTTCCAATGATGAGCACTTTTAAAGTTCTGCTATGTGGCGCGGTATTATCCCGTGTTGACGCC
GGGCAAGAGCAACTCGGTCGCCGCATACACTATTCTCAGAATGACTTGGTTGAGTACTCACCAGTCACAG
AAAAGCATCTTACGGATGGCATGACAGTAAGAGAATTATGCAGTGCTGCCATAACCATGAGTGATAACAC
TGCGGCCAACTTACTTCTGACAACGATCGGAGGACCGAAGGAGCTAACCGCTTTTTTGCACAACATGGGG
GATCATGTAACTCGCCTTGATCGTTGGGAACCGGAGCTGAATGAAGCCATACCAAACGACGAGCGTGACA
CCACGATGCCTGTAGCAATGGCAACAACGTTGCGCAAACTATTAACTGGCGAACTACTTACTCTAGCTTC
CCGGCAACAATTAATAGACTGGATGGAGGCGGATAAAGTTGCAGGACCACTTCTGCGCTCGGCCCTTCCG
GCTGGCTGGTTTATTGCTGATAAATCTGGAGCCGGTGAGCGTGGGTCTCGCGGTATCATTGCAGCACTGG
GGCCAGATGGTAAGCCCTCCCGTATCGTAGTTATCTACACGACGGGGAGTCAGGCAACTATGGATGAACG
AAATAGACAGATCGCTGAGATAGGTGCCTCACTGATTAAGCATTGGTAACTGTCAGACCAAGTTTACTCA
TATATACTTTAGATTGATTTAAAACTTCATTTTTAATTTAAAAGGATCTAGGTGAAGATCCTTTTTGATA
ATCTCATGACCAAAATCCCTTAACGTGAGTTTTCGTTCCACTGAGCGTCAGACCCCGTAGAAAAGATCAA
AGGATCTTCTTGAGATCCTTTTTTTCTGCGCGTAATCTGCTGCTTGCAAACAAAAAAACCACCGCTACCA
GCGGTGGTTTGTTTGCCGGATCAAGAGCTACCAACTCTTTTTCCGAAGGTAACTGGCTTCAGCAGAGCGC
AGATACCAAATACTGTCCTTCTAGTGTAGCCGTAGTTAGGCCACCACTTCAAGAACTCTGTAGCACCGCC
TACATACCTCGCTCTGCTAATCCTGTTACCAGTGGCTGCTGCCAGTGGCGATAAGTCGTGTCTTACCGGG
TTGGACTCAAGACGATAGTTACCGGATAAGGCGCAGCGGTCGGGCTGAACGGGGGGTTCGTGCACACAGC
CCAGCTTGGAGCGAACGAACTACACCGAACTGAGATACCTACAGCGTGAGCTATGAGAAAGCGCCACGCT
TCCCGAAGGGAGAAAGGCGGACAGGTATCCGGTAAGCGGCAGGGTCGGAACAGGAGAGCGCACGAGGGAG
CTTCCAGGGGGAAACGCCTGGTATCTTTATAGTCCTGTCGGGTTTCGCCACCTCTGACTTGAGCGTCGAT
TTTTGTGATGCTCGTCAGGGGGGCGGAGCCTATGGAAAAACGCCAGCAACGCGGCCTTTTTACGGTTCCT
GGCCTTTTGCTGGCCTTTTGCTCACATGTTCTTTCCTGCGTTATCCCCTGATTCTGTGGATAACCGTATT
ACCGCCTTTGAGTGAGCTGATACCGCTCGCCGCAGCCGAACGACCGAGCGCAGCGAGTCAGTGAGCGAGG
AAGCGGAAGAGCGCCTGATGCGGTATTTTCTCCTTACGCATCTGTGCGGTATTTCACACCGCATATGGTG
CACTCTCAGTACAATCTGCTCTGATGCCGCATAGTTAAGCCAGTATACACTCCGCTATCGCTACGTGACT
GGGTCATGGCTGCGCCCCGACACCCGCCAACACCCGCTGACGCGCCCTGACGGGCTTGTCTGCTCCCGGC
ATCCGCTTACAGACAAGCTGTGACCGTCTCCGGGAGCTGCATGTGTCAGAGGTTTTCACCGTCATCACCG
AAACGCGCGAGGCAGCTGCGGTAAAGCTCATCAGCGTGGTCGTGAAGCGATTCACAGATGTCTGCCTGTT
CATCCGCGTCCAGCTCGTTGAGTTTCTCCAGAAGCGTTAATGTCTGGCTTCTGATAAAGCGGGCCATGTT
AAGGGCGGTTTTTTCCTGTTTGGTCACTGATGCCTCCGTGTAAGGGGGATTTCTGTTCATGGGGGTAATG
ATACCGATGAAACGAGAGAGGATGCTCACGATACGGGTTACTGATGATGAACATGCCCGGTTACTGGAAC
GTTGTGAGGGTAAACAACTGGCGGTATGGATGCGGCGGGACCAGAGAAAAATCACTCAGGGTCAATGCCA
GCGCTTCGTTAATACAGATGTAGGTGTTCCACAGGGTAGCCAGCAGCATCCTGCGATGCAGATCCGGAAC
ATAATGGTGCAGGGCGCTGACTTCCGCGTTTCCAGACTTTACGAAACACGGAAACCGAAGACCATTCATG
TTGTTGCTCAGGTCGCAGACGTTTTGCAGCAGCAGTCGCTTCACGTTCGCTCGCGTATCGGTGATTCATT
CTGCTAACCAGTAAGGCAACCCCGCCAGCCTAGCCGGGTCCTCAACGACAGGAGCACGATCATGCGCACC
CGTGGCCAGGACCCAACGCTGCCCGAGATGCGCCGCGTGCGGCTGCTGGAGATGGCGGACGCGATGGATA
TGTTCTGCCAAGGGTTGGTTTGCGCATTCACAGTTCTCCGCAAGAATTGATTGGCTCCAATTCTTGGAGT
GGTGAATCCGTTAGCGAGGTGCCGCCGGCTTCCATTCAGGTCGAGGTGGCCCGGCTCCATGCACCGCGAC
GCAACGCGGGGAGGCAGACAAGGTATAGGGCGGCGCCTACAATCCATGCCAACCCGTTCCATGTGCTCGC
CGAGGCGGCATAAATCGCCGTGACGATCAGCGGTCCAATGATCGAAGTTAGGCTGGTAAGAGCCGCGAGC
GATCCTTGAAGCTGTCCCTGATGGTCGTCATCTACCTGCCTGGACAGCATGGCCTGCAACGCGGGCATCC
CGATGCCGCCGGAAGCGAGAAGAATCATAATGGGGAAGGCCATCCAGCCTCGCGTCGCGAACGCCAGCAA
GACGTAGCCCAGCGCGTCGGCCGCCATGCCGGCGATAATGGCCTGCTTCTCGCCGAAACGTTTGGTGGCG
GGACCAGTGACGAAGGCTTGAGCGAGGGCGTGCAAGATTCCGAATACCGCAAGCGACAGGCCGATCATCG
TCGCGCTCCAGCGAAAGCGGTCCTCGCCGAAAATGACCCAGAGCGCTGCCGGCACCTGTCCTACGAGTTG
CATGATAAAGAAGACAGTCATAAGTGCGGCGACGATAGTCATGCCCCGCGCCCACCGGAAGGAGCTGACT
GGGTTGAAGGCTCTCAAGGGCATCGGTCGACGCTCTCCCTTATGCGACTCCTGCATTAGGAAGCAGCCCA
GTAGTAGGTTGAGGCCGTTGAGCACCGCCGCCGCAAGGAATGGTGCATGCAAGGAGATGGCGCCCAACAG
TCCCCCGGCCACGGGGCCTGCCACCATACCCACGCCGAAACAAGCGCTCATGAGCCCGAAGTGGCGAGCC
CGATCTTCCCCATCGGTGATGTCGGCGATATAGGCGCCAGCAACCGCACCTGTGGCGCCGGTGATGCCGG
CCACGATGCGTCCGGCGTAGAGGATCCGGGCTTATCGACTGCACGGTGCACCAATGCTTCTGGCGTCAGG
CAGCCATCGGAAGCTGTGGTATGGCTGTGCAGGTCGTAAATCACTGCATAATTCGTGTCGCTCAAGGCGC
ACTCCCGTTCTGGATAATGTTTTTTGCGCCGACATCATAACGGTTCTGGCAAATATTCTGAAATGAGCTG
TTGACAATTAATCATCGGCTCGTATAATGTGTGGAATTGTGAGCGGATAACAATTTCACACA
