>Addgene plasmid #131394 | EcNGsC-S308A-pKK223 | depositor partial sequence | sequence record 251758 | UpTac (5-prime Sequencing Primer)
CACAGGAAACAGAATTCGGTGACCATGCAAGCGTCGCAATTTTCAGCCCAGGTTCTGGACTGGTACGATA
AATACGGGCGAAAAACTCTGCCCTGGCAAATTGACAAGACGCCCTACAAAGTATGGCTCTCAGAAGTGAT
GTTGCAACAAACTCAGGTTGCGACCGTTATCCCCTATTTTGAACGCTTTATGGCGCGCTTCCCGACGGTG
ACCGATCTCGCCAATGCGCCGCTCGACGAAGTTCTCCACTTGTGGACCGGGCTTGGCTATTACGCCCGCG
CGCGCAATCTGCATAAAGCGGCACAACAAGTGGCGACCTTACACGGCGGTAAATTCCCGGAAACCTTTGA
GGAAGTTGCAGCACTGCCGGGCGTCGGGCGTTCCACCGCAGGCGCGATTCTCTCGCTTTCTCTGGGTAAG
CACTTTCCGATTCTCGACGGTAACGTCAAACGCGTGCTGGCGCGCTGCTATGCTGTAAGCGGCTGGCCTG
GGAAAAAAGAGGTCGAGAATAAATTATGGAGTTTGAGCGAGCAGGTGACGCCCGCGGTTGGCGTGGAACG
GTTTAATCAGGCGATGATGGATTTGGGTGCGATGATTTGTACGCGCTCGAAACCGAAATGTTCGCTCTGT
CCGCTACAAAACGGATGTATTGCCGCCGCC
