>Addgene plasmid #131394 | EcNGsC-S308A-pKK223 | depositor partial sequence | sequence record 251759 | TacTrm (3-prime Sequencing Primer)
GCTTGGCTGCAGTCATGGGGGCGGGCGTACTCCGCTCGCCCATTCTTTATATTCGCGCCAAACACGTTGA
TGGGACACCGGAAAGGCGTACGCCTTCAACTCGTCTTCCGGCGCAAGCCGGTAAGGCTCCTCGACCGGTC
CGCCATGAACCAAACGGCCGGGAAACACGGTCAACTGCCAGACTAAATGGGCAAACGCATGCTCAAACGA
AACGATCGGTTCTGTAAGCTCCACTTGCAAACCGTATTGCTCCCCAACCATTTGCTCGAGCTTCTCTTTT
CCATCTGCGCCGTCCGTTTCGCAGCTGGGGAACTCCCATAAGTTCGCAAGCAAACCGGTGCTGTCGCGCT
TGCGAATGAGAACGCGGCCTTCATCATCGGCCAGCACCGCTACTGCGAGCGGCACTTGTTTGACCGCTGT
TTTTTTCGGTTTTTTGCCCGGATAAAGCGCCCAGCTATTGTTGGCGGCGGCAATACATCCGTTTTGTAGC
GGACAGAGCGAACATTTCGGTTTCGAGCGCGTACAAATCATCGCACCCAAATCCATCATCGCCTGATTAA
ACCGTTCCACGCCAACCGCGGGCGTCACCTGCTCGCTCAAACTCCATAATTTATTCTCGACCTCTTTTTT
CCCAGGCCAGCCGCTTACAGCATAGCAGCGCGCCAGCACGCGTTTGACGTTACCGTCGAGAATCGGAAAG
TGCTTACCCAGAGAAAGCGAGAGAATCGCGCCTGCGGTGGAACGCCCGACGCCCGG
